>Addgene plasmid #223478 | pEY131 | addgene full sequence | sequence record 441614 | Addgene NGS Result
TCACACAGGAAACAGCTATGACCATGATTACGCCAAGCTGTAAGTTTAAACATGATCTTACTAACTAACT
ATTCTCATTTAAATTTTCAGAGCTTAAAAATGGCTGAAATCACTCACAACGATGGATACGCTAACAACTT
GGAAATGAAATAAGCTTGCATGCCTGCAGACATCCTTTGGTGGAATCCTTATGAACTTGTACATGTTCTA
TCATTTTTCCAAATTGCAAAAAACTAGTTTCTACATTCTCTGCGCTTCGAAAACTGTCTCAAATACCTTA
ATGCTTCTTACCTACCTTTTATACGTTGGTCCAGTTAATGTTCTGTAAGAGTTTTGAAATCCACTGAAAC
TTTAAAATGATACTGATGTTTTAAAGGTACACAGCAATAGGCTACAGTGAGCTGAATAGCTACGTAAATC
AGATGAATTCCTTCGGTTTTTATTTGCAAGGTAGGTAGCTCAGTTTGGACATTTTCCGCGACTCTGCTCT
TTTAGGACCTATAACTCAGCTTATGATAACTGTGAATCGATTCTTGGTCGTTTGGATTTCCGCCGCAAAA
ACTACAAATAGTAGTACAAAAGTTACAGTAATAGCTCTAGCAATTTCCTGGATTTTTGCCGCGTGGCTCT
CTACTCTGGCGGGACTTCCAGGTATGCTGTCCCGTAAACTGTCGGCTGCCAGCAAAATCAATTTTTCAGA
TGACTGTCGTATGCATGTGAACTTTGGTCATGTACCATGGACTCGGCCTCCGTGTGCTTAAGAGATGATC
AATTTACTTTTTATCGCTGTATTTTCACTGGGGGTTTCTACTAATGTTATGAACGTTTTTATAGCAATCA
AGTTGTTCATTTTATCGGTAAGTTAGAGTAGGTGCAGCCGACAAGTTATGGGTTCCTACAATGATCGCGT
AAATGTGGGCAGCCGACATATTACGGGTTCATAGAAATATCGTCTTGGGGTTGACAGTATTTTGCCTACT
TGCAATTGCCAATTGCCTTCTCTAAAAACGTGGATCAGCTACAGTTACTTCCGAGTCAGGAATGCCCAAA
TAGCCTTTTTGATACAGAAAAACACCGACAAGTTAGGGGTTTTCTAATGAGTCAAAAAAGGAAGCAGACG
ACAAATTATTGGTTTGTCTTTGAGTTCGTCTGCCGCCCGCGCAATTGGATGACGCAGCCCACAAATTACA
TAACGTTTTCTACGAGTTAGCAGCGGACTCAACTTTGTCAACATTTCAGAAATCCTCACAACTACTCTCC
TCAAACACATCTCAAAGCCGGAAGAAAAACCGAATCTACCTATTTCTACAGTCTTGTTTTCAAGATTGGA
TTTGCGTCCTGGACATTGTTAACAACATGATATCCGGCTTTTACTGTACCGACAGAACATGTATAGTTCT
GGTGACAATGGGATTCGGGGTGACGGTTTATTTGGCGGATGGGTAGGGTTTCTGAAAATGTACAATAAAA
ATATAGAAAATTATTTCAGCGTTCTCATGTATCTGTTCAACTGCAAGTTAAACTCTGATTCCAAGATGAG
CCCAAACAAGTTGAAGAATGCGAAAACTTCTCAGAATGCTAAAAAGTCCACGGTCACCCCGATTTCTTGA
ATATTCCCCTAATAAGTCCGTTATAATTTTCCCTGTTCGTTACATTTTTTCTGCAAAATAGAGCTCATAT
ATTTGCCTGAATTTCGAGATTTTTCAGACAAAAGCTCACCGATAACATATCATTTTTAGCACTCAATAAT
TTGTTAGTCATTTTTGATATGTTCTTCGAAATTCTGACTTGAATGAGCTTTTCCAAGCAAGTCACCACAT
TTTGATTGGTTTTGTGGTAATTGAGTTTTTTTTTTTTGATTATTTCTGTTCTCTCTGCTGGCTCGAGCAA
CAAGTTCAGAGATATTTTGGCACCCGGGATTGGCCAAAGGACCCAAAGGTATGTTTCGAATGATACTAAC
ATAACATAGAACATTTTCAGGAGGACCCTTGCTTGGAGGGTACCGAGCTCAGAAAAAATGACCGCTCCAA
AGAAGAAGCGCAAGGTTCCAGTCGAGAAGATGACTGCCCCAAAAAAGAAACGTAAGGTCCCGCGGGTAAG
TTTAAACAGTTCGGTACTAACTAACCATACATATTTAAATTTTCAGCGCGCTGTGTCAAAAGGAGAAGAG
CTTATTAAGGAGAATATGCGTTCCAAGCTCTACCTCGAGGGATCCGTCAACGGACACCAATTCAAGTGCA
CCCACGAGGGAGAGGGAAAGCCATACGAGGGAAAGCAAACCAACCGTATCAAGGTCGTCGAGGGAGGACC
ACTCCCATTCGCCTTCGACATCCTCGCCACCCACTTCATGTACGGATCCAAGGTAAGTTTAAACATATAT
ATACTAACTAACCCTGATTATTTAAATTTTCAGGTCTTCATCAAGTACCCAGCCGACCTCCCAGACTACT
TCAAGCAATCCTTCCCAGAGGGATTCACCTGGGAGCGTGTCATGGTCTTCGAGGACGGAGGAGTCCTCAC
CGCCACCCAAGACACCTCCCTCCAAGACGGAGAGCTCATCTACAACGTCAAGGTCCGTGGAGTCAACTTC
CCAGCCAACGGACCAGTCATGCAAAAGAAGACCCTCGGATGGGAGCCATCCACCGAGACCATGTACCCAG
CCGACGGAGGACTCGAGGGACGTTGCGACAAGGTAAGTTTAAACATGATTTTACTAACTAACTAATCTGA
TTTAAATTTTCAGGCCCTCAAGCTCGTCGGAGGAGGACACCTCCACGTCAACTTCAAGACCACCTACAAG
TCCAAGAAGCCAGTCAAGATGCCAGGAGTCCACTACGTCGACCGTCGTCTCGAGCGTATCAAGGAGGCCG
ACAACGAGACCTACGTCGAGCAATACGAGCACGCCGTCGCCCGTTACTCCAACCTCGGAGGAGGAATGGA
CGAGCTCTACAAGCCTAGGATACCGGTGGGTGAAGACCCACCAAAGCCATCTGCCAAGGGAGCCAAGAAG
GCCGCCAAGACCGTTACGAAGCCAAAGGACGGAAAGAAGAGACGTCATGCCCGTAAGGAATCATACTCCG
TCTACATCTACCGTGTCCTCAAGCAAGTTCATCCAGACACTGGAGTTTCCTCCAAAGCCATGTCTATCAT
GAACTCTTTTGTCAACGATGTCTTCGAGCGTATTGCTGCTGAAGCATCCCGTCTTGCTCACTACAACAAG
CGTTCCACAATCTCATCCCGCGAAATTCAGACCGCTGTCCGTCTGATCCTTCCAGGAGAGCTTGCCAAGC
ACGCCGTGTCTGAGGGAACCAAGGCCGTTACCAAGTACACTTCCAGCAAGTAGGAATTCCAACTGAGCGC
CGGTCGCTACCATTACCAACTTGTCTGGTGTCAAAAATAATAGGGGCCGCTGTCATCAGAGTAAGTTTAA
ACTGAGTTCTACTAACTAACGAGTAATATTTAAATTTTCAGCATCTCGCGCCCGTGCCTCTGACTTCTAA
GTCCAATTACTCTTCAACATCCCTACATGCTCTTTCTCCCTGTGCTCCCACCCCCTATTTTTGTTATTAT
CAAAAAACTTCTCTTAATTTCTTTGTTTTTTAGCTTCTTTTAAGTCACCTCTAACAATGAAATTGTGTAG
ATTCAAAAATAGAATTAATTCGTAATAAAAAGTCGAAAAAAATTGTGCTCCCTCCCCCCATTAATAATAA
TTCTATCCCAAAATCTACACAATGTTCTGTGTACACTTCTTATGTTTTTTACTTCTGATAAATTTTTTTG
AAACATCATAGAAAAAACCGCACACAAAATACCTTATCATATGTTACGTTTCAGTTTATGACCGCAATTT
TTATTTCTTCGCACGTCTGGGCCTCTCATGACGTCAAATCATGCTCATCGTGAAAAAGTTTTGGAGTATT
TTTGGAATTTTTCAATCAAGTGAAAGTTTATGAAATTAATTTTCCTGCTTTTGCTTTTTGGGGTTTCCCC
TATTGTTTGTCAAGATTTCGAGGACGGCGTTTTTCTTGCTAAAATCACAAGTATTGATGAGCACGATGCA
AGAAAGATCGGAAGAAGGTTTGGGTTTGAGGCTCAGTGGAAGGTGAGTAGAAGTTGATAATTTGAAAGTG
GAGTAGTGTCTATGGGGTTTTTGCCTTAAATGACAGAATACATTCCCAATATACCAAACATAACTGTTTC
CTACTAGTCGGCCGTACGGGCCCTTTCGTCTCGCGCGTTTCGGTGATGACGGTGAAAACCTCTGACACAT
GCAGCTCCCGGAGACGGTCACAGCTTGTCTGTAAGCGGATGCCGGGAGCAGACAAGCCCGTCAGGGCGCG
TCAGCGGGTGTTGGCGGGTGTCGGGGCTGGCTTAACTATGCGGCATCAGAGCAGATTGTACTGAGAGTGC
ACCATATGCGGTGTGAAATACCGCACAGATGCGTAAGGAGAAAATACCGCATCAGGCGGCCTTAAGGGCC
TCGTGATACGCCTATTTTTATAGGTTAATGTCATGATAATAATGGTTTCTTAGACGTCAGGTGGCACTTT
TCGGGGAAATGTGCGCGGAACCCCTATTTGTTTATTTTTCTAAATACATTCAAATATGTATCCGCTCATG
AGACAATAACCCTGATAAATGCTTCAATAATATTGAAAAAGGAAGAGTATGAGTATTCAACATTTCCGTG
TCGCCCTTATTCCCTTTTTTGCGGCATTTTGCCTTCCTGTTTTTGCTCACCCAGAAACGCTGGTGAAAGT
AAAAGATGCTGAAGATCAGTTGGGTGCACGAGTGGGTTACATCGAACTGGATCTCAACAGCGGTAAGATC
CTTGAGAGTTTTCGCCCCGAAGAACGTTTTCCAATGATGAGCACTTTTAAAGTTCTGCTATGTGGCGCGG
TATTATCCCGTATTGACGCCGGGCAAGAGCAACTCGGTCGCCGCATACACTATTCTCAGAATGACTTGGT
TGAGTACTCACCAGTCACAGAAAAGCATCTTACGGATGGCATGACAGTAAGAGAATTATGCAGTGCTGCC
ATAACCATGAGTGATAACACTGCGGCCAACTTACTTCTGACAACGATCGGAGGACCGAAGGAGCTAACCG
CTTTTTTGCACAACATGGGGGATCATGTAACTCGCCTTGATCGTTGGGAACCGGAGCTGAATGAAGCCAT
ACCAAACGACGAGCGTGACACCACGATGCCTGTAGCAATGGCAACAACGTTGCGCAAACTATTAACTGGC
GAACTACTTACTCTAGCTTCCCGGCAACAATTAATAGACTGGATGGAGGCGGATAAAGTTGCAGGACCAC
TTCTGCGCTCGGCCCTTCCGGCTGGCTGGTTTATTGCTGATAAATCTGGAGCCGGTGAGCGTGGGTCTCG
CGGTATCATTGCAGCACTGGGGCCAGATGGTAAGCCCTCCCGTATCGTAGTTATCTACACGACGGGGAGT
CAGGCAACTATGGATGAACGAAATAGACAGATCGCTGAGATAGGTGCCTCACTGATTAAGCATTGGTAAC
TGTCAGACCAAGTTTACTCATATATACTTTAGATTGATTTAAAACTTCATTTTTAATTTAAAAGGATCTA
GGTGAAGATCCTTTTTGATAATCTCATGACCAAAATCCCTTAACGTGAGTTTTCGTTCCACTGAGCGTCA
GACCCCGTAGAAAAGATCAAAGGATCTTCTTGAGATCCTTTTTTTCTGCGCGTAATCTGCTGCTTGCAAA
CAAAAAAACCACCGCTACCAGCGGTGGTTTGTTTGCCGGATCAAGAGCTACCAACTCTTTTTCCGAAGGT
AACTGGCTTCAGCAGAGCGCAGATACCAAATACTGTTCTTCTAGTGTAGCCGTAGTTAGGCCACCACTTC
AAGAACTCTGTAGCACCGCCTACATACCTCGCTCTGCTAATCCTGTTACCAGTGGCTGCTGCCAGTGGCG
ATAAGTCGTGTCTTACCGGGTTGGACTCAAGACGATAGTTACCGGATAAGGCGCAGCGGTCGGGCTGAAC
GGGGGGTTCGTGCACACAGCCCAGCTTGGAGCGAACGACCTACACCGAACTGAGATACCTACAGCGTGAG
CTATGAGAAAGCGCCACGCTTCCCGAAGGGAGAAAGGCGGACAGGTATCCGGTAAGCGGCAGGGTCGGAA
CAGGAGAGCGCACGAGGGAGCTTCCAGGGGGAAACGCCTGGTATCTTTATAGTCCTGTCGGGTTTCGCCA
CCTCTGACTTGAGCGTCGATTTTTGTGATGCTCGTCAGGGGGGCGGAGCCTATGGAAAAACGCCAGCAAC
GCGGCCTTTTTACGGTTCCTGGCCTTTTGCTGGCCTTTTGCTCACATGTTCTTTCCTGCGTTATCCCCTG
ATTCTGTGGATAACCGTATTACCGCCTTTGAGTGAGCTGATACCGCTCGCCGCAGCCGAACGACCGAGCG
CAGCGAGTCAGTGAGCGAGGAAGCGGAAGAGCGCCCAATACGCAAACCGCCTCTCCCCGCGCGTTGGCCG
ATTCATTAATGCAGCTGGCACGACAGGTTTCCCGACTGGAAAGCGGGCAGTGAGCGCAACGCAATTAATG
TGAGTTAGCTCACTCATTAGGCACCCCAGGCTTTACACTTTATGCTTCCGGCTCGTATGTTGTGTGGAAT
TGTGAGCGGATAACAATT
Features (pLannotate 1.2.2; 14 found; start..end, strand, type, name):
    152..169     -  misc_feature   MCS (fragment): pUC18/19 multiple cloning site
   2095..2146    +  CDS            mEGFP (fragment): monomeric enhanced GFP, optimized with synthetic introns for expression in C. elegans
   2153..2953    +  CDS            CyOFP1: CyOFP1 is a basic (constitutively fluorescent) long stokes shift fluorescent protein published in 2016, derived from Entacmaea quadricolor. It is reported to be a very rapidly-maturing monomer with moderate acid sensitivity.
   2978..3340    +  CDS            his-11: H2B1_CAEEL - Experimental evidence at protein level: Swiss-Prot protein existence level 1. Core component of nucleosome. Nucleosomes wrap and compact DNA into chromatin, limiting DNA accessibility to the cellular machineries which require DNA as a template. Histones thereby play a central role in transcription regulation, DNA repair, DNA replication and chromosomal stability. DNA accessibility is regulated via a complex set of post-translational modifications of histones, also called histone code, and nucleosome remodeling. From Caenorhabditis elegans.
   3950..4102    +  CDS            aex-5 (fragment): AEX5_CAEEL - Also known as kpc-3 From Caenorhabditis elegans.
   4230..4265    +  CDS            rop (fragment): Rop protein, which maintains plasmids at low copy number; rop
   4367..4466    +  misc_feature   bom (fragment): basis of mobility region from pBR322
   4564..4668    +  promoter       AmpR promoter: bla
   4669..5529    +  CDS            AmpR: β-lactamase; bla; confers resistance to ampicillin, carbenicillin, and related antibiotics
   5700..6288    +  rep_origin     ori: high-copy-number ColE1/pMB1/pBR322/pUC origin of replication
   6471..6563    +  CDS            lacI (fragment): lac repressor; lacI; The lac repressor binds to the lac operator to inhibit transcription in E. coli. This inhibition can be relieved by adding lactose or isopropyl-β-D-thiogalactopyranoside (IPTG).
   6576..6597    +  protein_bind   CAP binding site: CAP binding activates transcription in the presence of cAMP. E. coli catabolite activator protein
   6612..6642    +  promoter       lac promoter: promoter for the E. coli lac operon
   6650..6666    +  protein_bind   lac operator: The lac repressor binds to the lac operator to inhibit transcription in E. coli. This inhibition can be relieved by adding lactose or isopropyl-β-D-thiogalactopyranoside (IPTG). lac repressor encoded by lacI
