[The description below was written by a language model from this plasmid's Addgene catalogue record and pLannotate feature annotations shown in this document.]
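Description:
pEY131 is a C. elegans expression plasmid built on the pPD95.62 backbone, one of the standard worm reporter vectors, and assembled by Gibson cloning. It is one of the fluorescent neural reporter constructs associated with the NeuroPAL multicolor atlas for whole-brain neuronal identification. In E. coli it replicates from a high-copy ColE1/pUC-type origin and is selected with ampicillin through the β-lactamase gene and its own promoter. Remnants of the pUC cloning region (a multiple cloning site fragment, CAP binding site, lac promoter and operator, and small lacI, rop and bom fragments) are backbone carry-over and play no part in the reporter's function in worms.

The payload is a transcriptional reporter for srx-105, a C. elegans gene. The feature table does not annotate the srx-105 sequence itself. An unannotated stretch of nearly 2 kb lies between the cloning site remnant and the fluorescent protein coding region, which is where the regulatory sequence would be expected, but the record does not define its boundaries. Downstream, a short fragment matching worm-optimized GFP (probably a leftover from the original vector) precedes the full CyOFP1 coding sequence. CyOFP1 is a monomeric, rapidly maturing, long Stokes shift orange fluorescent protein. It is followed by his-11, a C. elegans histone H2B. Fusion to the histone would tether the fluorophore to chromatin, consistent with the stated nuclear CyOFP1 signal. A small aex-5 match further downstream lies in otherwise unannotated sequence; no 3' UTR is labelled. The expressing neurons are not listed in the record, which refers to the NeuroPAL publication for the expression pattern.
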