Addgene plasmid #223478: pEY131
Purpose: srx-105 fluorescent neural reporter driving nuclear CyOFP1 expression (refer to NeuroPAL paper for expression)
Depositing lab: Oliver Hobert & Eviatar Yemini. Depositing organization: Columbia University. Publication: NeuroPAL: A Multicolor Atlas for Whole-Brain Neuronal Identification in C. elegans. Yemini E, Lin A, Nejatbakhsh A, Varol E, Sun R, Mena GE, Samuel ADT, Paninski L, Venkatachalam V, Hobert O. Cell. 2021 Jan 7;184(1):272-288.e11. doi: 10.1016/j.cell.2020.12.012. Epub 2020 Dec 29. PubMed 33378642.
Backbone
  Vector backbone: pPD95.62
  Vector type: Worm Expression
Growth in bacteria
  Bacterial resistance: Ampicillin, 100 μg/mL
  Growth temperature: 37°C
  Growth strain: DH5alpha
  Copy number: Unknown
Gene/Insert
  Gene/Insert name: srx-105
  Species: C. elegans (nematode)
  Entrez Gene: srx-105 (a.k.a. CELE_F40H7.8)
  Cloning method: Gibson Cloning
Terms and licenses: Academic/Nonprofit Terms; Industry Terms: Not Available to Industry
How to cite: pEY131 was a gift from Oliver Hobert & Eviatar Yemini (Addgene plasmid # 223478 ; http://n2t.net/addgene:223478 ; RRID:Addgene_223478)
